Addgene plasmid #156591: pD649-HAsp-CD2-Fc(DAPA)-AviTag-6xHis
Purpose: Mammalian expression of cell-surface protein extracellular domain fused to Fc(DAPA)-Avi-6xHis. Protein is secreted from cells.
Depositing lab: Chris Garcia. Depositing organization: Stanford University. Publication: A Human IgSF Cell-Surface Interactome Reveals a Complex Network of Protein-Protein Interactions. Wojtowicz WM, Vielmetter J, Fernandes RA, Siepe DH, Eastman CL, Chisholm GB, Cox S, Klock H, Anderson PW, Rue SM, Miller JJ, Glaser SM, Bragstad ML, Vance J, Lam AW, Lesley SA, Zinn K, Garcia KC. Cell. 2020 Aug 20;182(4):1027-1043.e17. doi: 10.1016/j.cell.2020.07.025. PubMed 32822567.
Backbone
  Vector backbone: pD649
  Backbone size w/o insert (bp): 6106
  Vector type: Mammalian Expression
Growth in bacteria
  Bacterial resistance: Ampicillin, 100 μg/mL
  Growth temperature: 37°C
  Growth strain: DH5alpha
  Copy number: High Copy
Gene/Insert
  Gene/Insert name: CD2
  Species: H. sapiens (human)
  Insert size (bp): 555
  Mutation: Fc region of human IgG contains D265A and P329A mutations (DAPA)
  Entrez Gene: CD2 (a.k.a. LFA-2, SRBC, T11)
  Promoter: CMV/SP6
  Tag / fusion protein: Fc(DAPA)-AviTag-6xHis (C terminal on backbone)
  Cloning method: Restriction Enzyme; 5′ cloning site GCGGCCGC (not destroyed); 3′ cloning site GGCGCGCC (not destroyed)
  Sequencing primers: 5′ ATTTAGGTGACACTATAG; 3′ CACGTACCAGTTGAACTTCACC
Resource information
  A portion of this plasmid was derived from a plasmid made by: synthesis by ThermoFisher
Terms and licenses: Academic/Nonprofit Terms; Industry Terms: Not Available to Industry
Depositor comments: Some plasmids in this collection may have an IS4-like element ISVsa5 family transposase upstream of the CMV promoter.
How to cite: pD649-HAsp-CD2-Fc(DAPA)-AviTag-6xHis was a gift from Chris Garcia (Addgene plasmid # 156591 ; http://n2t.net/addgene:156591 ; RRID:Addgene_156591)
