[The description below was written by a language model from this plasmid's Addgene catalogue record and pLannotate feature annotations shown in this document.]
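Description:
pD649-HAsp-CD2-Fc(DAPA)-AviTag-6xHis is a mammalian expression plasmid built on the pD649 backbone for producing the extracellular domain of human CD2 as a secreted Fc fusion protein. It is propagated in E. coli as a high-copy plasmid through a ColE1/pUC-type origin and selected with ampicillin via the β-lactamase gene. The annotated sequence record (about 6.7 kb) also carries an SV40 early promoter/EM7 promoter unit driving a puromycin N-acetyltransferase coding sequence followed by an SV40 polyadenylation signal, which could in principle allow puromycin selection of transfected mammalian cells, although the catalogue fields do not list a mammalian marker. Short fragments annotated as KanR, lacZα, ble, f1 ori and rrnB T2 appear to be backbone remnants rather than functional parts.

The expression cassette is driven by the CMV immediate early enhancer and promoter, followed by a fragment of CMV intron A and an SP6 promoter, which can serve for in vitro transcription and as a sequencing primer site. The open reading frame begins with a secretion signal (named HAsp in the construct; the automated annotation matches part of it to an immunoglobulin heavy chain signal sequence). The 555 bp CD2 ectodomain insert, cloned between retained NotI and AscI sites, follows. It is fused at its C terminus to a human IgG1 Fc region bearing the D265A and P329A (DAPA) substitutions, generally used to reduce Fc effector binding. An AviTag for site-specific biotinylation and a 6xHis tag for affinity purification come next, and a bGH polyadenylation signal ends the cassette. The plasmid belongs to a collection made for mapping protein-protein interactions among human immunoglobulin superfamily cell-surface proteins. The depositor notes that some plasmids in this collection may carry an IS4-like transposase insertion upstream of the CMV promoter; none is annotated here.
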