Features (pLannotate 1.2.2; 21 found; start..end, strand, type, name):
    119..143     -  CDS            KanR (fragment): aminoglycoside phosphotransferase; aph(3')-Ia; confers resistance to kanamycin
    254..842     +  rep_origin     ori: high-copy-number ColE1/pMB1/pBR322/pUC origin of replication
   1067..1084    +  terminator     rrnB T2 terminator (fragment): transcription terminator T2 from the E. coli rrnB gene
   1109..1128    -  CDS            lacZα (fragment): LacZα fragment of β-galactosidase; lacZ fragment
   1584..1600    +  protein_bind   lac operator: The lac repressor binds to the lac operator to inhibit transcription in E. coli. This inhibition can be relieved by adding lactose or isopropyl-β-D-thiogalactopyranoside (IPTG). lac repressor encoded by lacI
   1843..2146    +  enhancer       CMV enhancer: human cytomegalovirus immediate early enhancer
   2147..2350    +  promoter       CMV promoter: human cytomegalovirus (CMV) immediate early promoter
   2486..2529    +  intron         CMV intron (fragment): modified intron A from human cytomegalovirus
   2581..2599    +  promoter       SP6 promoter: promoter for bacteriophage SP6 RNA polymerase
   2603..2640    +  CDS            IgH signal sequence (fragment): signal sequence from the mouse immunoglobulin heavy chain variable region
   2722..3303    +  CDS            CD2 (fragment): CD2_HUMAN - Also known as SRBC. Experimental evidence at protein level: Swiss-Prot protein existence level 1. CD2 interacts with lymphocyte function-associated antigen CD58 (LFA-3) and CD48/BCM1 to mediate adhesion between T-cells and other cell types. CD2 is implicated in the triggering of T-cells, the cytoplasmic domain is implicated in the signaling function. From Homo sapiens (Human).
   3247..3996    +  CDS            IGHG1 (fragment): IGHG1_HUMAN - Experimental evidence at protein level: Swiss-Prot protein existence level 1. Constant region of immunoglobulin heavy chains. Immunoglobulins, also known as antibodies, are membrane-bound or secreted glycoproteins produced by B lymphocytes. In the recognition phase of humoral immunity, the membrane-bound immunoglobulins serve as receptors which, upon binding of a specific antigen, trigger the clonal expansion and differentiation of B lymphocytes into immunoglobulins- secreting plasma cells. Secreted immunoglobulins mediate the effector phase of humoral immunity, which results in
   4211..4322    +  polyA_signal   bGH poly(A) signal: bovine growth hormone polyadenylation signal
   4323..4431    +  rep_origin     f1 ori (fragment): f1 bacteriophage origin of replication; arrow indicates direction of (+) strand synthesis
   4445..4774    +  promoter       SV40 promoter: SV40 enhancer and early promoter
   4822..4869    +  promoter       EM7 promoter: synthetic bacterial promoter&nbsp
   4888..5487    +  CDS            PuroR (fragment): puromycin N-acetyltransferase; pac from Streptomyces; confers resistance to puromycin
   5497..5622    +  CDS            ble (fragment): BLE_KLEPN - Experimental evidence at protein level: Swiss-Prot protein existence level 1. Binding protein with a strong affinity to the bleomycin family of antibiotics. Binds to CL990; an antimitotic-antibiotic compound. From Klebsiella pneumoniae.
   5617..5738    +  polyA_signal   SV40 poly(A) signal: SV40 polyadenylation signal
   5791..6651    -  CDS            AmpR: β-lactamase; bla; confers resistance to ampicillin, carbenicillin, and related antibiotics
   6654..89      -  promoter       AmpR promoter (fragment) (across the origin): bla
>Addgene plasmid #156591 | pD649-HAsp-CD2-Fc(DAPA)-AviTag-6xHis | depositor full sequence | sequence record 302291 | Full Sequence
TTTCAATATTATTGAAGCATTTATCAGGGTTATTGTCTCATGAGCGGATACATATTTGAATGTATTTAGA
AAAATAAACAAATAGGGGTCAGTGTTACAACCAATTAACCAATTCTGAACATTATCGCGAGCCCATTTAT
ACCTGAATATGGCTCATAACACCCCTTGCTCATGACCAAAATCCCTTAACGTGAGTTACGCGCGCGTCGT
TCCACTGAGCGTCAGACCCCGTAGAAAAGATCAAAGGATCTTCTTGAGATCCTTTTTTTCTGCGCGTAAT
CTGCTGCTTGCAAACAAAAAAACCACCGCTACCAGCGGTGGTTTGTTTGCCGGATCAAGAGCTACCAACT
CTTTTTCCGAAGGTAACTGGCTTCAGCAGAGCGCAGATACCAAATACTGTTCTTCTAGTGTAGCCGTAGT
TAGCCCACCACTTCAAGAACTCTGTAGCACCGCCTACATACCTCGCTCTGCTAATCCTGTTACCAGTGGC
TGCTGCCAGTGGCGATAAGTCGTGTCTTACCGGGTTGGACTCAAGACGATAGTTACCGGATAAGGCGCAG
CGGTCGGGCTGAACGGGGGGTTCGTGCACACAGCCCAGCTTGGAGCGAACGACCTACACCGAACTGAGAT
ACCTACAGCGTGAGCTATGAGAAAGCGCCACGCTTCCCGAAGGGAGAAAGGCGGACAGGTATCCGGTAAG
CGGCAGGGTCGGAACAGGAGAGCGCACGAGGGAGCTTCCAGGGGGAAACGCCTGGTATCTTTATAGTCCT
GTCGGGTTTCGCCACCTCTGACTTGAGCGTCGATTTTTGTGATGCTCGTCAGGGGGGCGGAGCCTATGGA
AAAACGCCAGCAACGCGGCCTTTTTACGGTTCCTGGCCTTTTGCTGGCCTTTTGCTCACATGTTCTTTCC
TGCGTTATCCCCTGATTCTGTGGATAACCGTATTACCGCCTTTGAGTGAGCTGATACCGCTCGCCGCAGC
CGAACGACCGAGCGCAGCGAGTCAGTGAGCGAGGAAGCGGAAGGCGAGAGTAGGGAACTGCCAGGCATCA
AACTAAGCAGAAGGCCCCTGACGGATGGCCTTTTTGCGTTTCTACAAACTCTTTCTGTGTTGTAAAACGA
CGGCCAGTCTTAAGCTCGGGCCCCCTGGGCGGTTCTGATAACGAGTAATCGTTAATCCGCAAATAACGTA
AAAACCCGCTTCGGCGGGTTTTTTTATGGGGGGAGTTTAGGGAAAGAGCATTTGTCAGAATATTTAAGGG
CGCCTGTCACTTTGCTTGATATATGAGAATTATTTAACCTTATAAATGAGAAAAAAGCAACGCACTTTAA
ATAAGATACGTTGCTTTTTCGATTGATGAACACCTATAATTAAACTATTCATCTATTATTTATGATTTTT
TGTATATACAATATTTCTAGTTTGTTAAAGAGAATTAAGAAAATAAATCTCGAAAATAATAAAGGGAAAA
TCAGTTTTTGATATCAAAATTATACATGTCAACGATAATACAAAATATAATACAAACTATAAGATGTTAT
CAGTATTTATTATCATTTAGAATAAATTTTGTGTCGCCCTTAATTGTGAGCGGATAACAATTACGAGCTT
CATGCACAGTGGCGTTGACTCAATATTGGCCATTAGCCATATTATTCATTGGTTATATAGCATAAATCAA
TATTGGCTATTGGCCATTGCATACGTTGTATCTATATCATAATATGTACATTTATATTGGCTCATGTCCA
ATATGACCGCCATGTTGGCATTGATTATTGACTAGTTATTAATAGTAATCAATTACGGGGTCATTAGTTC
ATAGCCCATATATGGAGTTCCGCGTTACATAACTTACGGTAAATGGCCCGCCTGGCTGACCGCCCAACGA
CCCCCGCCCATTGACGTCAATAATGACGTATGTTCCCATAGTAACGCCAATAGGGACTTTCCATTGACGT
CAATGGGTGGAGTATTTACGGTAAACTGCCCACTTGGCAGTACATCAAGTGTATCATATGCCAAGTACGC
CCCCTATTGACGTCAATGACGGTAAATGGCCCGCCTGGCATTATGCCCAGTACATGACCTTATGGGACTT
TCCTACTTGGCAGTACATCTACGTATTAGTCATCGCTATTACCATGGTGATGCGGTTTTGGCAGTACATC
AATGGGCGTGGATAGCGGTTTGACTCACGGGGATTTCCAAGTCTCCACCCCATTGACGTCAATGGGAGTT
TGTTTTGGCACCAAAATCAACGGGACTTTCCAAAATGTCGTAACAACTCCGCCCCATTGACGCAAATGGG
CGGTAGGCGTGTACGGTGGGAGGTCTATATAAGCAGAGCTCGTTTAGTGAACCGTCAGATCGCCTGGAGA
CGCCATCCACGCTGTTTTGACCTCCATAGAAGACACCGGGACCGATCCAGCCTCCGCGGCCGGGAACGGT
GCATTGGAACGCGGATTCCCCGTGCCAAGAGTGACGTAAGTACCGCCTATAGAGTCTATAGGCCCACCCC
CTTGGCTTCGTTAGAACGCGGCTACAATTAATACATAACCTTATGTATCATACACATACGATTTAGGTGA
CACTATAGAATAACATCCACTTTGCCTTTCTCTCCACAGGTGTCCACTCCCAGGTCCAACTGCACCTCGG
TTCTATCGAAAACGCGCCTGCTAGCGCCACCATGAAGACCATCATTGCCCTGAGCTACATCTTCTGCCTG
GTGTTCGCTGCGGCCGCCAAAGAGATCACAAACGCCCTGGAAACATGGGGAGCCCTCGGCCAGGACATCA
ACCTGGATATCCCTAGCTTCCAGATGAGCGACGACATCGACGATATCAAGTGGGAGAAAACCAGCGACAA
GAAGAAGATCGCCCAGTTCCGGAAAGAGAAAGAGACATTCAAAGAGAAGGACACCTACAAGCTGTTCAAG
AACGGCACCCTGAAGATCAAGCACCTGAAAACCGACGACCAGGATATCTACAAGGTGTCCATCTACGACA
CCAAGGGCAAGAACGTGCTGGAAAAGATCTTCGACCTCAAGATCCAAGAGCGGGTGTCCAAGCCTAAGAT
CAGCTGGACCTGCATCAACACCACACTGACCTGCGAAGTGATGAACGGCACAGACCCCGAGCTGAACCTG
TACCAGGATGGCAAACACCTGAAGCTGAGCCAGCGCGTGATCACCCACAAGTGGACAACAAGCCTGAGCG
CCAAGTTCAAGTGCACCGCCGGCAACAAAGTGTCCAAAGAAAGCAGCGTGGAACCCGTGTCTTGCCCCGA
GAAAGGACTGGATGGCGCGCCGGGCGGCGACAAGACCCACACCTGCCCCCCCTGCCCAGCTCCAGAACTG
CTGGGAGGGCCTTCCGTGTTCCTGTTCCCCCCCAAGCCCAAGGACACCCTGATGATCAGCAGGACCCCCG
AGGTGACCTGCGTGGTGGTGGCCGTGTCCCACGAGGACCCAGAGGTGAAGTTCAACTGGTACGTGGACGG
CGTGGAGGTGCACAACGCCAAGACCAAGCCCAGAGAGGAGCAGTACAACAGCACCTACAGGGTGGTGTCC
GTGCTGACCGTGCTGCACCAGGACTGGCTGAACGGCAAAGAATACAAGTGCAAAGTCTCCAACAAGGCCC
TGGCTGCCCCAATCGAAAAGACAATCAGCAAGGCCAAGGGCCAGCCACGGGAGCCCCAGGTGTACACCCT
GCCCCCCAGCCGGGAGGAGATGACCAAGAACCAGGTGTCCCTGACCTGTCTGGTGAAGGGCTTCTACCCC
AGCGATATCGCCGTGGAGTGGGAGAGCAACGGCCAGCCCGAGAACAACTACAAGACCACCCCCCCAGTGC
TGGACAGCGACGGCAGCTTCTTCCTGTACAGCAAGCTGACCGTGGACAAGTCCAGGTGGCAGCAGGGCAA
CGTGTTCAGCTGCAGCGTGATGCACGAGGCCCTGCACAACCACTACACCCAGAAGTCCCTGAGCCTGAGC
CCCGGCGGCAGCGGTCTTAATGATATTTTCGAGGCTCAGAAGATTGAGTGGCATGAACACCACCACCATC
ACCACTAAGGCCGGCCTGTAGTCACTGGCACAACGCGTTACCCGGTAAGCCAATCGGGTATACACGGTCG
TCATACTGCAGACAGGGTTCTTCTACTTTGCAAGATAGTCTTGAGTAGTAAAATAAATAGATAGAGAAAA
TCAGCCTCGACTGTGCCTTCTAGTTGCCAGCCATCTGTTGTTTGCCCCTCCCCCGTGCCTTCCTTGACCC
TGGAAGGTGCCACTCCCACTGTCCTTTCCTAATAAAATGAGGAAATTGCATCACAACACTCAACCCTATC
TCGGTCTATTCTTTTGATTTATAAGGGATTTTGCCGATTTCGGCCTATTGGTTAAAAAATGAGCTGATTT
AACAAAAATTTAACGCGAATTAATTCTGTGGAATGTGTGTCAGTTAGGGTGTGGAAAGTCCCCAGGCTCC
CCAGCAGGCAGAAGTATGCAAAGCATGCATCTCAATTAGTCAGCAACCAGGTGTGGAAAGTCCCCAGGCT
CCCCAGCAGGCAGAAGTATGCAAAGCATGCATCTCAATTAGTCAGCAACCATAGTCCCGCCCCTAACTCC
GCCCATCCCGCCCCTAACTCCGCCCAGTTCCGCCCATTCTCCGCCCCATGGCTGACTAATTTTTTTTATT
TATGCAGAGGCCGAGGCCGCCTCTGCCTCTGAGCTATTCCAGAAGTAGTGAGGAGGCTTTTTTGGAGGCC
TAGGCTTTTGCAAAAAGCTCCCGGGAGCTTGTATATCCATTTTCGGATCTGATCAGCACGTGTTGACAAT
TAATCATCGGCATAGTATATCGGCATAGTATAATACGACAAGGTGAGGAACTAAACCATGACCGAGTACA
AGCCCACGGTGCGCCTCGCCACCCGCGACGACGTCCCCAGGGCCGTACGCACCCTCGCCGCCGCGTTCGC
CGACTACCCCGCCACGCGCCACACCGTCGATCCGGACCGCCACATCGAGCGGGTCACCGAGCTGCAAGAA
CTCTTCCTCACGCGCGTCGGGCTCGACATCGGCAAGGTGTGGGTCGCGGACGACGGCGCCGCGGTGGCGG
TCTGGACCACGCCGGAGAGCGTCGAAGCGGGGGCGGTGTTCGCCGAGATCGGCCCGCGCATGGCCGAGTT
GAGCGGTTCCCGGCTGGCCGCGCAGCAACAGATGGAAGGCCTCCTGGCGCCGCACCGGCCCAAGGAGCCC
GCGTGGTTCCTGGCCACCGTCGGCGTCTCGCCCGACCACCAGGGCAAGGGTCTGGGCAGCGCCGTCGTGC
TCCCCGGAGTGGAGGCGGCCGAGCGCGCCGGGGTGCCCGCCTTCCTGGAGACATCCGCGCCCCGCAACCT
CCCCTTCTACGAGCGGCTCGGCTTCACCGTCACCGCCGACGTCGAGGTGCCCGAAGGACCGCGCACCTGG
TGCATGACCCGCAAGCCCGGTGCCTGACACGTGCTACGAGATTTCGATTCCACCGCCGCCTTCTATGAAA
GGTTGGGCTTCGGAATCGTTTTCCGGGACGCCGGCTGGATGATCCTCCAGCGCGGGGATCTCATGCTGGA
GTTCTTCGCCCACCCCAACTTGTTTATTGCAGCTTATAATGGTTACAAATAAAGCAATAGCATCACAAAT
TTCACAAATAAAGCATTTTTTTCACTGCATTCTAGTTGTGGTTTGTCCAAACTCATCAATGTATCTTATC
ATGTCTGTATACCGTCGACCTCTAGCTAGAGCTTGGCGTAATCATGGTCATTACCAATGCTTAATCAGTG
AGGCACCTATCTCAGCGATCTGTCTATTTCGTTCATCCATAGTTGCCTGACTCCCCGTCGTGTAGATAAC
TACGATACGGGAGGGCTTACCATCTGGCCCCAGCGCTGCGATGATACCGCGAGAACCACGCTCACCGGCT
CCGGATTTATCAGCAATAAACCAGCCAGCCGGAAGGGCCGAGCGCAGAAGTGGTCCTGCAACTTTATCCG
CCTCCATCCAGTCTATTAATTGTTGCCGGGAAGCTAGAGTAAGTAGTTCGCCAGTTAATAGTTTGCGCAA
CGTTGTTGCCATCGCTACAGGCATCGTGGTGTCACGCTCGTCGTTTGGTATGGCTTCATTCAGCTCCGGT
TCCCAACGATCAAGGCGAGTTACATGATCCCCCATGTTGTGCAAAAAAGCGGTTAGCTCCTTCGGTCCTC
CGATCGTTGTCAGAAGTAAGTTGGCCGCAGTGTTATCACTCATGGTTATGGCAGCACTGCATAATTCTCT
TACTGTCATGCCATCCGTAAGATGCTTTTCTGTGACTGGTGAGTACTCAACCAAGTCATTCTGAGAATAG
TGTATGCGGCGACCGAGTTGCTCTTGCCCGGCGTCAATACGGGATAATACCGCGCCACATAGCAGAACTT
TAAAAGTGCTCATCATTGGAAAACGTTCTTCGGGGCGAAAACTCTCAAGGATCTTACCGCTGTTGAGATC
CAGTTCGATGTAACCCACTCGTGCACCCAACTGATCTTCAGCATCTTTTACTTTCACCAGCGTTTCTGGG
TGAGCAAAAACAGGAAGGCAAAATGCCGCAAAAAAGGGAATAAGGGCGACACGGAAATGTTGAATACTCA
TATTCTTCCTT
