>Addgene plasmid #156591 | pD649-HAsp-CD2-Fc(DAPA)-AviTag-6xHis | depositor partial sequence | sequence record 302292 | insert (extracellular domain)
AAAGAGATCACAAACGCCCTGGAAACATGGGGAGCCCTCGGCCAGGACATCAACCTGGATATCCCTAGCT
TCCAGATGAGCGACGACATCGACGATATCAAGTGGGAGAAAACCAGCGACAAGAAGAAGATCGCCCAGTT
CCGGAAAGAGAAAGAGACATTCAAAGAGAAGGACACCTACAAGCTGTTCAAGAACGGCACCCTGAAGATC
AAGCACCTGAAAACCGACGACCAGGATATCTACAAGGTGTCCATCTACGACACCAAGGGCAAGAACGTGC
TGGAAAAGATCTTCGACCTCAAGATCCAAGAGCGGGTGTCCAAGCCTAAGATCAGCTGGACCTGCATCAA
CACCACACTGACCTGCGAAGTGATGAACGGCACAGACCCCGAGCTGAACCTGTACCAGGATGGCAAACAC
CTGAAGCTGAGCCAGCGCGTGATCACCCACAAGTGGACAACAAGCCTGAGCGCCAAGTTCAAGTGCACCG
CCGGCAACAAAGTGTCCAAAGAAAGCAGCGTGGAACCCGTGTCTTGCCCCGAGAAAGGACTGGAT
